>Addgene plasmid #222867 | OgeuIscB CAG RNA | depositor full sequence | sequence record 436395 | Full Sequence
GTTACCAGTGGCTGCTGCCAGTGGCGATAAGTCGTGTCTTACCGGGTTGGACTCAAGACGATAGTTACCG
GATAAGGCGCAGCGGTCGGGCTGAACGGGGGGTTCGTGCACACAGCCCAGCTTGGAGCGAACGACCTACA
CCGAACTGAGATACCTACAGCGTGAGCTATGAGAAAGCGCCACGCTTCCCGAAGGGAGAAAGGCGGACAG
GTATCCGGTAAGCGGCAGGGTCGGAACAGGAGAGCGCACGAGGGAGCTTCCAGGGGGAAACGCCTGGTAT
CTTTATAGTCCTGTCGGGTTTCGCCACCTCTGACTTGAGCGTCGATTTTTGTGATGCTCGTCAGGGGGGC
GGAGCCTATGGAAAAACGCCAGCAACGCGGCCTTTTTACGGTTCCTGGCCTTTTGCTGGCCTTTTGCTCA
CATGTTCTTTCCTGCGTTATCCCCTGATTCTGTGGATAACCGTATTACCGCCTTTGAGTGAGCTGATACC
GCTCGCCGCAGCCGAACGACCGAGCGCAGCGAGTCAGTGAGCGAGGAAGCGGAAGAGCGCCCAATACGCA
AACCGCCTCTCCCCGCGCGTTGGCCGATTCATTAATGCAGCTGGCACGACAGGTTTCCCGACTGGAAAGC
GGGCAGTGAGCGCAACGCAATTAATGTGAGTTAGCTCACTCATTAGGCACCCCAGGCTTTACACTTTATG
CTTCCGGCTCGTATGTTGTGTGGAATTGTGAGCGGATAACAATTTCACACAGGAAACAGCTATGACCATG
ATTACGCCAGAGGGCCTATTTCCCATGATTCCTTCATATTTGCATATACGATACAAGGCTGTTAGAGAGA
TAATTGGAATTAATTTGACTGTAAACACAAAGATATTAGTACAAAATACGTGACGTAGAAAGTAATAATT
TCTTGGGTAGTTTGCAGTTTTAAAATTATGTTTTAAAATGGACTATCATATGCTTACCGTAACTTGAAAG
TATTTCGATTTCTTGGCTTTATATATCTTGTGGAAAGGACGAAACACCGCAGCAGCAGCAGCAGCAGGGC
TCTTCCAACTTTATGGTTGCGACCGTAGGTTGAAAGAGCACAGGCTGAGACATTCGTAAGGCCGAAAGAC
CGGACGCACCCTGGGATTTCCCCAGTCCCCGGAACTGCATAGCGGATGCCAGTTGATGGAGCAATCTATC
AGATAAGCCAGGGGGAACAATCACCTCTCTGTATCAGAGAGAGTTTTACAAAAGGAGGAACGGTTTTTTG
GTACCGAGCTCGAATTCACTGGCCGTCGTTTTACAACGTCGTGACTGGGAAAACCCTGGCGTTACCCAAC
TTAATCGCCTTGCAGCACATCCCCCTTTCGCCAGCTGGCGTAATAGCGAAGAGGCCCGCACCGATCGCCC
TTCCCAACAGTTGCGCAGCCTGAATGGCGAATGGCGCCTGATGCGGTATTTTCTCCTTACGCATCTGTGC
GGTATTTCACACCGCATATGGTGCACTCTCAGTACAATCTGCTCTGATGCCGCATAGTTAAGCCAGCCCC
GACACCCGCCAACACCCGCTGACGCGCCCTGACGGGCTTGTCTGCTCCCGGCATCCGCTTACAGACAAGC
TGTGACCGTCTCCGGGAGCTGCATGTGTCAGAGGTTTTCACCGTCATCACCGAAACGCGCGAGACGAAAG
GGCCTCGTGATACGCCTATTTTTATAGGTTAATGTCATGATAATAATGGTTTCTTAGACGTCAGGTGGCA
CTTTTCGGGGAAATGTGCGCGGAACCCCTATTTGTTTATTTTTCTAAATACATTCAAATATGTATCCGCT
CATGAGACAATAACCCTGATAAATGCTTCAATAATATTGAAAAAGGAAGAGTATGAGTATTCAACATTTC
CGTGTCGCCCTTATTCCCTTTTTTGCGGCATTTTGCCTTCCTGTTTTTGCTCACCCAGAAACGCTGGTGA
AAGTAAAAGATGCTGAAGATCAGTTGGGTGCACGAGTGGGTTACATCGAACTGGATCTCAACAGCGGTAA
GATCCTTGAGAGTTTTCGCCCCGAAGAACGTTTTCCAATGATGAGCACTTTTAAAGTTCTGCTATGTGGC
GCGGTATTATCCCGTATTGACGCCGGGCAAGAGCAACTCGGTCGCCGCATACACTATTCTCAGAATGACT
TGGTTGAGTACTCACCAGTCACAGAAAAGCATCTTACGGATGGCATGACAGTAAGAGAATTATGCAGTGC
TGCCATAACCATGAGTGATAACACTGCGGCCAACTTACTTCTGACAACGATCGGAGGACCGAAGGAGCTA
ACCGCTTTTTTGCACAACATGGGGGATCATGTAACTCGCCTTGATCGTTGGGAACCGGAGCTGAATGAAG
CCATACCAAACGACGAGCGTGACACCACGATGCCTGTAGCAATGGCAACAACGTTGCGCAAACTATTAAC
TGGCGAACTACTTACTCTAGCTTCCCGGCAACAATTAATAGACTGGATGGAGGCGGATAAAGTTGCAGGA
CCACTTCTGCGCTCGGCCCTTCCGGCTGGCTGGTTTATTGCTGATAAATCTGGAGCCGGTGAGCGTGGGT
CTCGCGGTATCATTGCAGCACTGGGGCCAGATGGTAAGCCCTCCCGTATCGTAGTTATCTACACGACGGG
GAGTCAGGCAACTATGGATGAACGAAATAGACAGATCGCTGAGATAGGTGCCTCACTGATTAAGCATTGG
TAACTGTCAGACCAAGTTTACTCATATATACTTTAGATTGATTTAAAACTTCATTTTTAATTTAAAAGGA
TCTAGGTGAAGATCCTTTTTGATAATCTCATGACCAAAATCCCTTAACGTGAGTTTTCGTTCCACTGAGC
GTCAGACCCCGTAGAAAAGATCAAAGGATCTTCTTGAGATCCTTTTTTTCTGCGCGTAATCTGCTGCTTG
CAAACAAAAAAACCACCGCTACCAGCGGTGGTTTGTTTGCCGGATCAAGAGCTACCAACTCTTTTTCCGA
AGGTAACTGGCTTCAGCAGAGCGCAGATACCAAATACTGTTCTTCTAGTGTAGCCGTAGTTAGGCCACCA
CTTCAAGAACTCTGTAGCACCGCCTACATACCTCGCTCTGCTAATCCT
Features (pLannotate 1.2.2; 11 found; start..end, strand, type, name):
    547..639     +  CDS            lacI (fragment): lac repressor; lacI; The lac repressor binds to the lac operator to inhibit transcription in E. coli. This inhibition can be relieved by adding lactose or isopropyl-β-D-thiogalactopyranoside (IPTG).
    652..673     +  protein_bind   CAP binding site: CAP binding activates transcription in the presence of cAMP. E. coli catabolite activator protein
    688..718     +  promoter       lac promoter: promoter for the E. coli lac operon
    726..742     +  protein_bind   lac operator: The lac repressor binds to the lac operator to inhibit transcription in E. coli. This inhibition can be relieved by adding lactose or isopropyl-β-D-thiogalactopyranoside (IPTG). lac repressor encoded by lacI
    780..1020    +  promoter       U6 promoter: RNA polymerase III promoter for human U6 snRNA
   1274..1431    +  CDS            lacZα (fragment): LacZα fragment of β-galactosidase; lacZ fragment
   1437..1536    -  misc_feature   bom (fragment): basis of mobility region from pBR322
   1638..1673    -  CDS            rop (fragment): Rop protein, which maintains plasmids at low copy number; rop
   1768..1872    +  promoter       AmpR promoter: bla
   1873..2733    +  CDS            AmpR: β-lactamase; bla; confers resistance to ampicillin, carbenicillin, and related antibiotics
   2904..364     +  rep_origin     ori (across the origin): high-copy-number ColE1/pMB1/pBR322/pUC origin of replication
