>Addgene plasmid #222867 | OgeuIscB CAG RNA | addgene full sequence | sequence record 449443 | Addgene NGS Result
AGAACGTTTTCCAATGATGAGCACTTTTAAAGTTCTGCTATGTGGCGCGGTATTATCCCGTATTGACGCC
GGGCAAGAGCAACTCGGTCGCCGCATACACTATTCTCAGAATGACTTGGTTGAGTACTCACCAGTCACAG
AAAAGCATCTTACGGATGGCATGACAGTAAGAGAATTATGCAGTGCTGCCATAACCATGAGTGATAACAC
TGCGGCCAACTTACTTCTGACAACGATCGGAGGACCGAAGGAGCTAACCGCTTTTTTGCACAACATGGGG
GATCATGTAACTCGCCTTGATCGTTGGGAACCGGAGCTGAATGAAGCCATACCAAACGACGAGCGTGACA
CCACGATGCCTGTAGCAATGGCAACAACGTTGCGCAAACTATTAACTGGCGAACTACTTACTCTAGCTTC
CCGGCAACAATTAATAGACTGGATGGAGGCGGATAAAGTTGCAGGACCACTTCTGCGCTCGGCCCTTCCG
GCTGGCTGGTTTATTGCTGATAAATCTGGAGCCGGTGAGCGTGGGTCTCGCGGTATCATTGCAGCACTGG
GGCCAGATGGTAAGCCCTCCCGTATCGTAGTTATCTACACGACGGGGAGTCAGGCAACTATGGATGAACG
AAATAGACAGATCGCTGAGATAGGTGCCTCACTGATTAAGCATTGGTAACTGTCAGACCAAGTTTACTCA
TATATACTTTAGATTGATTTAAAACTTCATTTTTAATTTAAAAGGATCTAGGTGAAGATCCTTTTTGATA
ATCTCATGACCAAAATCCCTTAACGTGAGTTTTCGTTCCACTGAGCGTCAGACCCCGTAGAAAAGATCAA
AGGATCTTCTTGAGATCCTTTTTTTCTGCGCGTAATCTGCTGCTTGCAAACAAAAAAACCACCGCTACCA
GCGGTGGTTTGTTTGCCGGATCAAGAGCTACCAACTCTTTTTCCGAAGGTAACTGGCTTCAGCAGAGCGC
AGATACCAAATACTGTTCTTCTAGTGTAGCCGTAGTTAGGCCACCACTTCAAGAACTCTGTAGCACCGCC
TACATACCTCGCTCTGCTAATCCTGTTACCAGTGGCTGCTGCCAGTGGCGATAAGTCGTGTCTTACCGGG
TTGGACTCAAGACGATAGTTACCGGATAAGGCGCAGCGGTCGGGCTGAACGGGGGGTTCGTGCACACAGC
CCAGCTTGGAGCGAACGACCTACACCGAACTGAGATACCTACAGCGTGAGCTATGAGAAAGCGCCACGCT
TCCCGAAGGGAGAAAGGCGGACAGGTATCCGGTAAGCGGCAGGGTCGGAACAGGAGAGCGCACGAGGGAG
CTTCCAGGGGGAAACGCCTGGTATCTTTATAGTCCTGTCGGGTTTCGCCACCTCTGACTTGAGCGTCGAT
TTTTGTGATGCTCGTCAGGGGGGCGGAGCCTATGGAAAAACGCCAGCAACGCGGCCTTTTTACGGTTCCT
GGCCTTTTGCTGGCCTTTTGCTCACATGTTCTTTCCTGCGTTATCCCCTGATTCTGTGGATAACCGTATT
ACCGCCTTTGAGTGAGCTGATACCTCTCGCCGCAGCCGAACGACCGAGCGCAGCGAGTCAGTGAGCGAGG
AAGCGGAAGAGCGCCCAATACGCAAACCGCCTCTCCCCGCGCGTTGGCCGATTCATTAATGCAGCTGGCA
CGACAGGTTTCCCGACTGGAAAGCGGGCAGTGAACGCAACGCAATTAATGTGAGTTAGCTCACTCATTAG
GCACCCCAGGCTTTACACTTTATGCTTCCGGCTCGTATGTTGTGTGGAATTGTGAGCGGATAACAATTTC
ACACAGGAAACAGCTATGACCATGATTACGCCAGAGGGCCTATTTCCCATGATTCCTTCATATTTGCATA
TACGATACAAGGCTGTTAGAGAGATAATTGGAATTAATTTGACTGTAAACACAAAGATATTAGTACAAAA
TACGTGACGTAGAAAGTAATAATTTCTTGGGTAGTTTGCAGTTTTAAAATTATGTTTTAAAATGGACTAT
CATATGCTTACCGTAACTTGAAAGTATTTCGATTTCTTGGCTTTATATATCTTGTGGAAAGGACGAAACA
CCGCAGCAGCAGCAGCAGCAGGGCTCTTCCAACTTTATGGTTGCGACCGTAGGTTGAAAGAGCACAGGCT
GAGACATTCGTAAGGCCGAAAGACCGGACGCACCCTGGGATTTCCCCAGTCCCCGGAACTGCATAGCGGA
TGCCAGTTGATGGAGCAATCTATCAGATAAGCCAGGGGGAACAATCACCTCTCTGTATCAGAGAGAGTTT
TACAAAAGGAGGAACGGTTTTTTGGTACCGAGCTCGAATTCACTGGCCGTCGTTTTACAACGTCGTGACT
GGGAAAACCCTGGCGTTACCCAACTTAATCGCCTTGCAGCACATCCCCCTTTCGCCAGCTGGCGTAATAG
CGAAGAGGCCCGCACCGATCGCCCTTCCCAACAGTTGCGCAGCCTGAATGGCGAATGGCGCCTGATGCGG
TATTTTCTCCTTACGCATCTGTGCGGTATTTCACACCGCATATGGTGCACTCTCAGTACAATCTGCTCTG
ATGCCGCATAGTTAAGCCAGCCCCGACACCCGCCAACACCCGCTGACGCGCCCTGACGGGCTTGTCTGCT
CCCGGCATCCGCTTACAGACAAGCTGTGACCGTCTCCGGGAGCTGCATGTGTCAGAGGTTTTCACCGTCA
TCACCGAAACGCGCGAGACGAAAGGGCCTCGTGATACGCCTATTTTTATAGGTTAATGTCATGATAATAA
TGGTTTCTTAGACGTCAGGTGGCACTTTTCGGGGAAATGTGCGCGGAACCCCTATTTGTTTATTTTTCTA
AATACATTCAAATATGTATCCGCTCATGAGACAATAACCCTGATAAATGCTTCAATAATATTGAAAAAGG
AAGAGTATGAGTATTCAACATTTCCGTGTCGCCCTTATTCCCTTTTTTGCGGCATTTTGCCTTCCTGTTT
TTGCTCACCCAGAAACGCTGGTGAAAGTAAAAGATGCTGAAGATCAGTTGGGTGCACGAGTGGGTTACAT
CGAACTGGATCTCAACAGCGGTAAGATCCTTGAGAGTTTTCGCCCCGA
Features (pLannotate 1.2.2; 11 found; start..end, strand, type, name):
    850..1438    +  rep_origin     ori: high-copy-number ColE1/pMB1/pBR322/pUC origin of replication
   1621..1713    +  CDS            lacI (fragment): lac repressor; lacI; The lac repressor binds to the lac operator to inhibit transcription in E. coli. This inhibition can be relieved by adding lactose or isopropyl-β-D-thiogalactopyranoside (IPTG).
   1726..1747    +  protein_bind   CAP binding site: CAP binding activates transcription in the presence of cAMP. E. coli catabolite activator protein
   1762..1792    +  promoter       lac promoter: promoter for the E. coli lac operon
   1800..1816    +  protein_bind   lac operator: The lac repressor binds to the lac operator to inhibit transcription in E. coli. This inhibition can be relieved by adding lactose or isopropyl-β-D-thiogalactopyranoside (IPTG). lac repressor encoded by lacI
   1854..2094    +  promoter       U6 promoter: RNA polymerase III promoter for human U6 snRNA
   2348..2505    +  CDS            lacZα (fragment): LacZα fragment of β-galactosidase; lacZ fragment
   2511..2610    -  misc_feature   bom (fragment): basis of mobility region from pBR322
   2712..2747    -  CDS            rop (fragment): Rop protein, which maintains plasmids at low copy number; rop
   2842..2946    +  promoter       AmpR promoter: bla
   2947..679     +  CDS            AmpR (across the origin): β-lactamase; bla; confers resistance to ampicillin, carbenicillin, and related antibiotics
