[The description below was written by a language model from this plasmid's Addgene catalogue record and pLannotate feature annotations shown in this document.]
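Description:
OgeuIscB CAG RNA is a small (about 3.1 kb) pUC19-based plasmid that expresses the guide RNA for the compact RNA-guided nuclease OgeuIscB in mammalian cells. It is maintained in E. coli at high copy number through the ColE1/pUC origin of replication and selected with ampicillin via the β-lactamase gene and its native promoter. The remaining annotated backbone elements (a lacI fragment, CAP binding site, lac promoter and operator, a lacZα fragment, and short bom and rop remnants) are leftovers of the pUC cloning region and have no role in the construct's intended function.

The payload is a 225 bp insert encoding the OgeuIscB omega RNA (ωRNA), the long structured guide RNA used by IscB nucleases, carrying a 19-nucleotide targeting segment made of CAG repeats, described as a (CAG)6 target. It is transcribed from the human U6 promoter, an RNA polymerase III promoter suited to producing small, uncapped, non-polyadenylated RNAs. The ωRNA is not itself annotated in either feature table, but the unannotated gap between the U6 promoter and the lacZα fragment is consistent with its position. According to the record, the plasmid was made from an earlier ωRNA scaffold plasmid by BbsI digestion and sticky-end ligation of the target sequence.

The plasmid encodes only the guide, with no nuclease and no mammalian selection marker, so IscB protein would have to be supplied from a separate construct. It is intended for directing OgeuIscB or derived small nuclease hybrids to CAG repeat tracts in human cells. The depositor and sequencing-derived records are the same length and show the same features, differing only in the numbering start point.
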