Addgene plasmid #222867: OgeuIscB CAG RNA
Purpose: This plasmid codes for the guide of the OgeuIscB with a CAG target
Depositing lab: Vincent Dion. Depositing organization: Cardiff University. Publication: Developing small Cas9 hybrids using molecular modeling. Mangin A, Dion V, Menzies G. bioRxiv 2023.10.24.563270 10.1101/2023.10.24.563270.
Backbone
  Vector backbone: pUC19
  Vector type: Mammalian Expression, CRISPR
Growth in bacteria
  Bacterial resistance: Ampicillin, 100 μg/mL
  Growth temperature: 37°C
  Growth strain: DH5alpha
  Copy number: High Copy
Gene/Insert
  Gene/Insert name: OgeuIscB omega RNA with a (CAG)6 target sequence
  gRNA/shRNA sequence: GCAGCAGCAGCAGCAGCAG
  Species: H. sapiens (human)
  Insert size (bp): 225
  Promoter: Human U6
  Cloning method: Unknown
Resource information
  A portion of this plasmid was derived from a plasmid made by: The original plasmid is pHS0812 (Addgene #176541). The plasmid was digested with BbsI enzyme and a sticky-end ligation was performed to add a 19bp target sequence.
Terms and licenses: Academic/Nonprofit Terms; Industry Terms
Depositor comments: Please visit https://doi.org/10.1101/2023.10.24.563270 for bioRxiv preprint.
How to cite: OgeuIscB CAG RNA was a gift from Vincent Dion (Addgene plasmid # 222867 ; http://n2t.net/addgene:222867 ; RRID:Addgene_222867)
